Addgene plasmid #76296: DSTYK gRNA (BRDN0001147753)
Purpose: 3rd generation lentiviral gRNA plasmid targeting human DSTYK
Depositing lab: John Doench & David Root. Depositing organization: Broad Institute. Publication: Optimized sgRNA design to maximize activity and minimize off-target effects of CRISPR-Cas9. Doench JG, Fusi N, Sullender M, Hegde M, Vaimberg EW, Donovan KF, Smith I, Tothova Z, Wilen C, Orchard R, Virgin HW, Listgarten J, Root DE. Nat Biotechnol. 2016 Jan 18. doi: 10.1038/nbt.3437. PubMed 26780180.
Backbone
  Vector backbone: lentiGuide-Puro
  Backbone manufacturer: Zhang Lab (Addgene plasmid # 52963)
  Vector type: Mammalian Expression, Lentiviral, CRISPR
  Selectable markers: Puromycin
Growth in bacteria
  Bacterial resistance: Ampicillin, 100 μg/mL
  Growth temperature: 37°C
  Growth strain: DH5alpha
  Copy number: High Copy
Gene/Insert
  Gene/Insert name: DSTYK (alt names: DSTYK; NM_015375.2)
  gRNA/shRNA sequence: GGCCGAGGATCAGTATGCAA
  Species: H. sapiens (human)
  Entrez Gene: DSTYK (a.k.a. RIP5, RIPK5, DustyPK, HDCMD38P, KIAA0472)
  Promoter: hU6
  Cloning method: Unknown
  Sequencing primers: 5′ U6-F; 3′ pS2-R
Terms and licenses: Academic/Nonprofit Terms; Industry Terms: Not Available to Industry
Depositor comments: The gRNA was designed to target the following Genbank reference sequence(s): NM_015375.2,NM_199462.2. Note that this plasmid does NOT contain Cas9. It should be used in conjunction with lentiCas9-Blast (Addgene #52962) or otherwise with cell lines already expressing Cas9. Browse the full kinome gRNA library at http://www.addgene.org/pooled-library/broadgpp-human-kinome/ or visit http://www.broadinstitute.org/rnai/public/ for detailed protocols and information.
How to cite: DSTYK gRNA (BRDN0001147753) was a gift from John Doench & David Root (Addgene plasmid # 76296 ; http://n2t.net/addgene:76296 ; RRID:Addgene_76296)
