[The description below was written by a language model from this plasmid's Addgene catalogue record and pLannotate feature annotations shown in this document.]
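Description:
DSTYK gRNA (BRDN0001147753) is a third-generation lentiviral guide RNA plasmid built on the lentiGuide-Puro backbone and designed to direct Streptococcus pyogenes Cas9 to the human DSTYK gene (also known as RIPK5/RIP5, a dual serine/threonine and tyrosine protein kinase). It is maintained in E. coli as a high-copy plasmid through a ColE1/pUC-type origin with ampicillin selection from the β-lactamase gene. The backbone also carries an f1 origin, an SV40 origin and remnants of a lac/T7/T3 cloning region.

The viral portion is a self-inactivating HIV-1 transfer cassette. An RSV promoter fused to a truncated 5' LTR drives Tat-independent production of the genomic RNA, followed by the Ψ packaging signal with a partial gag sequence, the Rev response element for nuclear export, a cPPT/CTS element to aid nuclear import, and a ΔU3 3' LTR that inactivates LTR promoter activity after integration. Within this frame, a human U6 RNA polymerase III promoter transcribes the DSTYK-specific spacer fused to the SpCas9 gRNA scaffold. A separate EF-1α promoter with its intron A expresses puromycin N-acetyltransferase for selection of transduced mammalian cells, with a WPRE downstream to enhance transcript expression.

The plasmid does not encode Cas9, so it must be paired with a separate Cas9 vector such as lentiCas9-Blast or used in cells that already express the nuclease. The guide was designed against two DSTYK reference transcripts and belongs to a human kinome gRNA collection associated with work on optimised sgRNA design. Its intended use is CRISPR-mediated disruption of DSTYK in human cells following lentiviral transduction.
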