Features (pLannotate 1.2.2; 29 found; start..end, strand, type, name):
     14..80      +  CDS            small t antigen (fragment): SV40 (simian virus 40) small t antigen
    106..317     +  promoter       EF-1α core promoter: core promoter for human elongation factor EF-1α
    318..1256    +  intron         EF-1α intron A: intron upstream of the start codon of human EF-1α
   1278..1877    +  CDS            PuroR (fragment): puromycin N-acetyltransferase; pac from Streptomyces; confers resistance to puromycin
   1893..2481    +  misc_feature   WPRE: woodchuck hepatitis virus posttranscriptional regulatory element
   2532..2551    +  misc_feature   cPPT/CTS (fragment): central polypurine tract and central termination sequence of HIV-1
   2553..2786    +  LTR            3' LTR (ΔU3): self-inactivating 3' long terminal repeat (LTR) from HIV-1
   2864..2985    +  polyA_signal   SV40 poly(A) signal: SV40 polyadenylation signal
   3025..3160    +  rep_origin     SV40 ori: SV40 origin of replication
   3181..3199    -  promoter       T7 promoter: promoter for bacteriophage T7 RNA polymerase
   3207..3362    +  CDS            lacZα (fragment): LacZα fragment of β-galactosidase; lacZ fragment
   3367..3795    +  rep_origin     f1 ori (sequence partly withheld): f1 bacteriophage origin of replication; arrow indicates direction of (+) strand synthesis
   3848..3952    +  promoter       AmpR promoter: bla
   3953..4813    +  CDS            AmpR: β-lactamase; bla; confers resistance to ampicillin, carbenicillin, and related antibiotics
   4984..5572    +  rep_origin     ori: high-copy-number ColE1/pMB1/pBR322/pUC origin of replication
   5755..5847    +  CDS            lacI (fragment): lac repressor; lacI; The lac repressor binds to the lac operator to inhibit transcription in E. coli. This inhibition can be relieved by adding lactose or isopropyl-β-D-thiogalactopyranoside (IPTG).
   5860..5881    +  protein_bind   CAP binding site: CAP binding activates transcription in the presence of cAMP. E. coli catabolite activator protein
   5896..5926    +  promoter       lac promoter: promoter for the E. coli lac operon
   5934..5950    +  protein_bind   lac operator: The lac repressor binds to the lac operator to inhibit transcription in E. coli. This inhibition can be relieved by adding lactose or isopropyl-β-D-thiogalactopyranoside (IPTG). lac repressor encoded by lacI
   5995..6013    +  promoter       T3 promoter: promoter for bacteriophage T3 RNA polymerase
   6041..6267    +  promoter       RSV promoter: Rous sarcoma virus enhancer/promoter
   6268..6448    +  LTR            5' LTR (truncated): truncated 5' long terminal repeat (LTR) from HIV-1
   6495..6620    +  misc_feature   HIV-1 Ψ: packaging signal of human immunodeficiency virus type 1
   6604..6967    +  CDS            HIV-1 gag (fragment): gag protein from human immunodeficiency virus 1; gag
   7113..7346    +  misc_feature   RRE: The Rev response element (RRE) of HIV-1 allows for Rev-dependent mRNA export from the nucleus to the cytoplasm.
   7723..7749    +  CDS            Rev (fragment): human immunodeficiency virus 1 (HIV-1) Rev protein; rev; enhances nuclear export of unspliced and incompletely spliced viral mRNAs
   7753..7993    +  promoter       U6 promoter: RNA polymerase III promoter for human U6 snRNA
   8023..8098    +  misc_RNA       gRNA scaffold: guide RNA scaffold for the Streptococcus pyogenes CRISPR/Cas9 system
   8154..8271    +  misc_feature   cPPT/CTS: central polypurine tract and central termination sequence of HIV-1
>Addgene plasmid #76296 | DSTYK gRNA (BRDN0001147753) | addgene full sequence | sequence record 185566 | Addgene Assembled Sequence
CCCGGGTGCAAAGATGGATAAAGTTTTAAACAGAGAGGAATCTTTGCAGCTAATGGACCTTCTAGGTCTT
GAAAGGAGTGGGAATTGGCTCCGGTGCCCGTCAGTGGGCAGAGCGCACATCGCCCACAGTCCCCGAGAAG
TTGGGGGGAGGGGTCGGCAATTGATCCGGTGCCTAGAGAAGGTGGCGCGGGGTAAACTGGGAAAGTGATG
TCGTGTACTGGCTCCGCCTTTTTCCCGAGGGTGGGGGAGAACCGTATATAAGTGCAGTAGTCGCCGTGAA
CGTTCTTTTTCGCAACGGGTTTGCCGCCAGAACACAGGTAAGTGCCGTGTGTGGTTCCCGCGGGCCTGGC
CTCTTTACGGGTTATGGCCCTTGCGTGCCTTGAATTACTTCCACCTGGCTGCAGTACGTGATTCTTGATC
CCGAGCTTCGGGTTGGAAGTGGGTGGGAGAGTTCGAGGCCTTGCGCTTAAGGAGCCCCTTCGCCTCGTGC
TTGAGTTGAGGCCTGGCCTGGGCGCTGGGGCCGCCGCGTGCGAATCTGGTGGCACCTTCGCGCCTGTCTC
GCTGCTTTCGATAAGTCTCTAGCCATTTAAAATTTTTGATGACCTGCTGCGACGCTTTTTTTCTGGCAAG
ATAGTCTTGTAAATGCGGGCCAAGATCTGCACACTGGTATTTCGGTTTTTGGGGCCGCGGGCGGCGACGG
GGCCCGTGCGTCCCAGCGCACATGTTCGGCGAGGCGGGGCCTGCGAGCGCGGCCACCGAGAATCGGACGG
GGGTAGTCTCAAGCTGGCCGGCCTGCTCTGGTGCCTGGCCTCGCGCCGCCGTGTATCGCCCCGCCCTGGG
CGGCAAGGCTGGCCCGGTCGGCACCAGTTGCGTGAGCGGAAAGATGGCCGCTTCCCGGCCCTGCTGCAGG
GAGCTCAAAATGGAGGACGCGGCGCTCGGGAGAGCGGGCGGGTGAGTCACCCACACAAAGGAAAAGGGCC
TTTCCGTCCTCAGCCGTCGCTTCATGTGACTCCACGGAGTACCGGGCGCCGTCCAGGCACCTCGATTAGT
TCTCGAGCTTTTGGAGTACGTCGTCTTTAGGTTGGGGGGAGGGGTTTTATGCGATGGAGTTTCCCCACAC
TGAGTGGGTGGAGACTGAAGTTAGGCCAGCTTGGCACTTGATGTAATTCTCCTTGGAATTTGCCCTTTTT
GAGTTTGGATCTTGGTTCATTCTCAAGCCTCAGACAGTGGTTCAAAGTTTTTTTCTTCCATTTCAGGTGT
CGTGACGTACGGCCACCATGACCGAGTACAAGCCCACGGTGCGCCTCGCCACCCGCGACGACGTCCCCAG
GGCCGTACGCACCCTCGCCGCCGCGTTCGCCGACTACCCCGCCACGCGCCACACCGTCGATCCGGACCGC
CACATCGAGCGGGTCACCGAGCTGCAAGAACTCTTCCTCACGCGCGTCGGGCTCGACATCGGCAAGGTGT
GGGTCGCGGACGACGGCGCCGCCGTGGCGGTCTGGACCACGCCGGAGAGCGTCGAAGCGGGGGCGGTGTT
CGCCGAGATCGGCCCGCGCATGGCCGAGTTGAGCGGTTCCCGGCTGGCCGCGCAGCAACAGATGGAAGGC
CTCCTGGCGCCGCACCGGCCCAAGGAGCCCGCGTGGTTCCTGGCCACCGTCGGAGTCTCGCCCGACCACC
AGGGCAAGGGTCTGGGCAGCGCCGTCGTGCTCCCCGGAGTGGAGGCGGCCGAGCGCGCCGGGGTGCCCGC
CTTCCTGGAGACCTCCGCGCCCCGCAACCTCCCCTTCTACGAGCGGCTCGGCTTCACCGTCACCGCCGAC
GTCGAGGTGCCCGAAGGACCGCGCACCTGGTGCATGACCCGCAAGCCCGGTGCCTGAACGCGTTAAGTCG
ACAATCAACCTCTGGATTACAAAATTTGTGAAAGATTGACTGGTATTCTTAACTATGTTGCTCCTTTTAC
GCTATGTGGATACGCTGCTTTAATGCCTTTGTATCATGCTATTGCTTCCCGTATGGCTTTCATTTTCTCC
TCCTTGTATAAATCCTGGTTGCTGTCTCTTTATGAGGAGTTGTGGCCCGTTGTCAGGCAACGTGGCGTGG
TGTGCACTGTGTTTGCTGACGCAACCCCCACTGGTTGGGGCATTGCCACCACCTGTCAGCTCCTTTCCGG
GACTTTCGCTTTCCCCCTCCCTATTGCCACGGCGGAACTCATCGCCGCCTGCCTTGCCCGCTGCTGGACA
GGGGCTCGGCTGTTGGGCACTGACAATTCCGTGGTGTTGTCGGGGAAATCATCGTCCTTTCCTTGGCTGC
TCGCCTGTGTTGCCACCTGGATTCTGCGCGGGACGTCCTTCTGCTACGTCCCTTCGGCCCTCAATCCAGC
GGACCTTCCTTCCCGCGGCCTGCTGCCGGCTCTGCGGCCTCTTCCGCGTCTTCGCCTTCGCCCTCAGACG
AGTCGGATCTCCCTTTGGGCCGCCTCCCCGCGTCGACTTTAAGACCAATGACTTACAAGGCAGCTGTAGA
TCTTAGCCACTTTTTAAAAGAAAAGGGGGGACTGGAAGGGCTAATTCACTCCCAACGAAGACAAGATCTG
CTTTTTGCTTGTACTGGGTCTCTCTGGTTAGACCAGATCTGAGCCTGGGAGCTCTCTGGCTAACTAGGGA
ACCCACTGCTTAAGCCTCAATAAAGCTTGCCTTGAGTGCTTCAAGTAGTGTGTGCCCGTCTGTTGTGTGA
CTCTGGTAACTAGAGATCCCTCAGACCCTTTTAGTCAGTGTGGAAAATCTCTAGCAGTACGTATAGTAGT
TCATGTCATCTTATTATTCAGTATTTATAACTTGCAAAGAAATGAATATCAGAGAGTGAGAGGAACTTGT
TTATTGCAGCTTATAATGGTTACAAATAAAGCAATAGCATCACAAATTTCACAAATAAAGCATTTTTTTC
ACTGCATTCTAGTTGTGGTTTGTCCAAACTCATCAATGTATCTTATCATGTCTGGCTCTAGCTATCCCGC
CCCTAACTCCGCCCATCCCGCCCCTAACTCCGCCCAGTTCCGCCCATTCTCCGCCCCATGGCTGACTAAT
TTTTTTTATTTATGCAGAGGCCGAGGCCGCCTCGGCCTCTGAGCTATTCCAGAAGTAGTGAGGAGGCTTT
TTTGGAGGCCTAGGGACGTACCCAATTCGCCCTATAGTGAGTCGTATTACGCGCGCTCACTGGCCGTCGT
TTTACAACGTCGTGACTGGGAAAACCCTGGCGTTACCCAACTTAATCGCCTTGCAGCACATCCCCCTTTC
GCCAGCTGGCGTAATAGCGAAGAGGCCCGCACCGATCGCCCTTCCCAACAGTTGCGCAGCCTGAATGGCG
AATGGG
[124 nt withheld, positions 3367-3490]
C
[91 nt withheld, positions 3492-3582]
A
[49 nt withheld, positions 3584-3632]
CCTTTGACGTTGGAGTCCACGTTCTTT
[37 nt withheld, positions 3660-3696]
ACCCTATCTCGGTCTATTCTTTTGATTTATAAGGGATTTTGCCGATTTCGGCCTATTGGTTAAAAAATGA
GCTGATTTAACAAAAATTTAACGCGAATTTTAACAAAATATTAACGCTTACAATTTAGGTGGCACTTTTC
GGGGAAATGTGCGCGGAACCCCTATTTGTTTATTTTTCTAAATACATTCAAATATGTATCCGCTCATGAG
ACAATAACCCTGATAAATGCTTCAATAATATTGAAAAAGGAAGAGTATGAGTATTCAACATTTCCGTGTC
GCCCTTATTCCCTTTTTTGCGGCATTTTGCCTTCCTGTTTTTGCTCACCCAGAAACGCTGGTGAAAGTAA
AAGATGCTGAAGATCAGTTGGGTGCACGAGTGGGTTACATCGAACTGGATCTCAACAGCGGTAAGATCCT
TGAGAGTTTTCGCCCCGAAGAACGTTTTCCAATGATGAGCACTTTTAAAGTTCTGCTATGTGGCGCGGTA
TTATCCCGTATTGACGCCGGGCAAGAGCAACTCGGTCGCCGCATACACTATTCTCAGAATGACTTGGTTG
AGTACTCACCAGTCACAGAAAAGCATCTTACGGATGGCATGACAGTAAGAGAATTATGCAGTGCTGCCAT
AACCATGAGTGATAACACTGCGGCCAACTTACTTCTGACAACGATCGGAGGACCGAAGGAGCTAACCGCT
TTTTTGCACAACATGGGGGATCATGTAACTCGCCTTGATCGTTGGGAACCGGAGCTGAATGAAGCCATAC
CAAACGACGAGCGTGACACCACGATGCCTGTAGCAATGGCAACAACGTTGCGCAAACTATTAACTGGCGA
ACTACTTACTCTAGCTTCCCGGCAACAATTAATAGACTGGATGGAGGCGGATAAAGTTGCAGGACCACTT
CTGCGCTCGGCCCTTCCGGCTGGCTGGTTTATTGCTGATAAATCTGGAGCCGGTGAGCGTGGGTCTCGCG
GTATCATTGCAGCACTGGGGCCAGATGGTAAGCCCTCCCGTATCGTAGTTATCTACACGACGGGGAGTCA
GGCAACTATGGATGAACGAAATAGACAGATCGCTGAGATAGGTGCCTCACTGATTAAGCATTGGTAACTG
TCAGACCAAGTTTACTCATATATACTTTAGATTGATTTAAAACTTCATTTTTAATTTAAAAGGATCTAGG
TGAAGATCCTTTTTGATAATCTCATGACCAAAATCCCTTAACGTGAGTTTTCGTTCCACTGAGCGTCAGA
CCCCGTAGAAAAGATCAAAGGATCTTCTTGAGATCCTTTTTTTCTGCGCGTAATCTGCTGCTTGCAAACA
AAAAAACCACCGCTACCAGCGGTGGTTTGTTTGCCGGATCAAGAGCTACCAACTCTTTTTCCGAAGGTAA
CTGGCTTCAGCAGAGCGCAGATACCAAATACTGTTCTTCTAGTGTAGCCGTAGTTAGGCCACCACTTCAA
GAACTCTGTAGCACCGCCTACATACCTCGCTCTGCTAATCCTGTTACCAGTGGCTGCTGCCAGTGGCGAT
AAGTCGTGTCTTACCGGGTTGGACTCAAGACGATAGTTACCGGATAAGGCGCAGCGGTCGGGCTGAACGG
GGGGTTCGTGCACACAGCCCAGCTTGGAGCGAACGACCTACACCGAACTGAGATACCTACAGCGTGAGCT
ATGAGAAAGCGCCACGCTTCCCGAAGGGAGAAAGGCGGACAGGTATCCGGTAAGCGGCAGGGTCGGAACA
GGAGAGCGCACGAGGGAGCTTCCAGGGGGAAACGCCTGGTATCTTTATAGTCCTGTCGGGTTTCGCCACC
TCTGACTTGAGCGTCGATTTTTGTGATGCTCGTCAGGGGGGCGGAGCCTATGGAAAAACGCCAGCAACGC
GGCCTTTTTACGGTTCCTGGCCTTTTGCTGGCCTTTTGCTCACATGTTCTTTCCTGCGTTATCCCCTGAT
TCTGTGGATAACCGTATTACCGCCTTTGAGTGAGCTGATACCGCTCGCCGCAGCCGAACGACCGAGCGCA
GCGAGTCAGTGAGCGAGGAAGCGGAAGAGCGCCCAATACGCAAACCGCCTCTCCCCGCGCGTTGGCCGAT
TCATTAATGCAGCTGGCACGACAGGTTTCCCGACTGGAAAGCGGGCAGTGAGCGCAACGCAATTAATGTG
AGTTAGCTCACTCATTAGGCACCCCAGGCTTTACACTTTATGCTTCCGGCTCGTATGTTGTGTGGAATTG
TGAGCGGATAACAATTTCACACAGGAAACAGCTATGACCATGATTACGCCAAGCGCGCAATTAACCCTCA
CTAAAGGGAACAAAAGCTGGAGCTGCAAGCTTAATGTAGTCTTATGCAATACTCTTGTAGTCTTGCAACA
TGGTAACGATGAGTTAGCAACATGCCTTACAAGGAGAGAAAAAGCACCGTGCATGCCGATTGGTGGAAGT
AAGGTGGTACGATCGTGCCTTATTAGGAAGGCAACAGACGGGTCTGACATGGATTGGACGAACCACTGAA
TTGCCGCATTGCAGAGATATTGTATTTAAGTGCCTAGCTCGATACATAAACGGGTCTCTCTGGTTAGACC
AGATCTGAGCCTGGGAGCTCTCTGGCTAACTAGGGAACCCACTGCTTAAGCCTCAATAAAGCTTGCCTTG
AGTGCTTCAAGTAGTGTGTGCCCGTCTGTTGTGTGACTCTGGTAACTAGAGATCCCTCAGACCCTTTTAG
TCAGTGTGGAAAATCTCTAGCAGTGGCGCCCGAACAGGGACTTGAAAGCGAAAGGGAAACCAGAGGAGCT
CTCTCGACGCAGGACTCGGCTTGCTGAAGCGCGCACGGCAAGAGGCGAGGGGCGGCGACTGGTGAGTACG
CCAAAAATTTTGACTAGCGGAGGCTAGAAGGAGAGAGATGGGTGCGAGAGCGTCAGTATTAAGCGGGGGA
GAATTAGATCGCGATGGGAAAAAATTCGGTTAAGGCCAGGGGGAAAGAAAAAATATAAATTAAAACATAT
AGTATGGGCAAGCAGGGAGCTAGAACGATTCGCAGTTAATCCTGGCCTGTTAGAAACATCAGAAGGCTGT
AGACAAATACTGGGACAGCTACAACCATCCCTTCAGACAGGATCAGAAGAACTTAGATCATTATATAATA
CAGTAGCAACCCTCTATTGTGTGCATCAAAGGATAGAGATAAAAGACACCAAGGAAGCTTTAGACAAGAT
AGAGGAAGAGCAAAACAAAAGTAAGACCACCGCACAGCAAGCGGCCGCTGATCTTCAGACCTGGAGGAGG
AGATATGAGGGACAATTGGAGAAGTGAATTATATAAATATAAAGTAGTAAAAATTGAACCATTAGGAGTA
GCACCCACCAAGGCAAAGAGAAGAGTGGTGCAGAGAGAAAAAAGAGCAGTGGGAATAGGAGCTTTGTTCC
TTGGGTTCTTGGGAGCAGCAGGAAGCACTATGGGCGCAGCGTCAATGACGCTGACGGTACAGGCCAGACA
ATTATTGTCTGGTATAGTGCAGCAGCAGAACAATTTGCTGAGGGCTATTGAGGCGCAACAGCATCTGTTG
CAACTCACAGTCTGGGGCATCAAGCAGCTCCAGGCAAGAATCCTGGCTGTGGAAAGATACCTAAAGGATC
AACAGCTCCTGGGGATTTGGGGTTGCTCTGGAAAACTCATTTGCACCACTGCTGTGCCTTGGAATGCTAG
TTGGAGTAATAAATCTCTGGAACAGATTTGGAATCACACGACCTGGATGGAGTGGGACAGAGAAATTAAC
AATTACACAAGCTTAATACACTCCTTAATTGAAGAATCGCAAAACCAGCAAGAAAAGAATGAACAAGAAT
TATTGGAATTAGATAAATGGGCAAGTTTGTGGAATTGGTTTAACATAACAAATTGGCTGTGGTATATAAA
ATTATTCATAATGATAGTAGGAGGCTTGGTAGGTTTAAGAATAGTTTTTGCTGTACTTTCTATAGTGAAT
AGAGTTAGGCAGGGATATTCACCATTATCGTTTCAGACCCACCTCCCAACCCCGAGGGGACCCAGAGAGG
GCCTATTTCCCATGATTCCTTCATATTTGCATATACGATACAAGGCTGTTAGAGAGATAATTAGAATTAA
TTTGACTGTAAACACAAAGATATTAGTACAAAATACGTGACGTAGAAAGTAATAATTTCTTGGGTAGTTT
GCAGTTTTAAAATTATGTTTTAAAATGGACTATCATATGCTTACCGTAACTTGAAAGTATTTCGATTTCT
TGGCTTTATATATCTTGTGGAAAGGACGAAACACCGGGCCGAGGATCAGTATGCAAGTTTTAGAGCTAGA
AATAGCAAGTTAAAATAAGGCTAGTCCGTTATCAACTTGAAAAAGTGGCACCGAGTCGGTGCTTTTTTAA
GCTTGGCGTAACTAGATCTTGAGACAAATGGCAGTATTCATCCACAATTTTAAAAGAAAAGGGGGGATTG
GGGGGTACAGTGCAGGGGAAAGAATAGTAGACATAATAGCAACAGACATACAAACTAAAGAATTACAAAA
ACAAATTACAAAAATTCAAAATTTTCGGGTTTATTACAGGGACAGCAGAGATCCACTTTGGCGCCGGCTC
GAGGGGG
