>Addgene plasmid #76296 | DSTYK gRNA (BRDN0001147753) | depositor partial sequence | sequence record 143756 | Target Sequence
GGCCGAGGATCAGTATGCAA
