>Addgene plasmid #76296 | DSTYK gRNA (BRDN0001147753) | addgene partial sequence | sequence record 185565 | hU6-F
TAGAAAGTAATAATTTCTTGGGTAGTTTGCAGTTTTAAAATTATGTTTTAAAATGGACTATCATATGCTT
ACCGTAACTTGAAAGTATTTCGATTTCTTGGCTTTATATATCTTGTGGAAAGGACGAAACACCGGGCCGA
GGATCAGTATGCAAGTTTTAGAGCTAGAAATAGCAAGTTAAAATAAGGCTAGTCCGTTATCAACTTGAAA
AAGTGGCACCGAGTCGGTGCTTTTTTAAGCTTGGCGTAACTAGATCTTGAGACAAATGGCAGTATTCATC
CACAATTTTAAAAGAAAAGGGGGGATTGGGGGGTACAGTGCAGGGGAAAGAATAGTAGACATAATAGCAA
CAGACATACAAACTAAAGAATTACAAAAACAAATTACAAAAATTCAAAATTTTCGGGTTTATTACAGGGA
CAGCAGAGATCCACTTTGGCGCCGGCTCGAGGGGGCCCGGGTGCAAAGATGGATAAAGTTTTAAACAGAG
AGGAATCTTTGCAGCTAATGGACCTTCTAGGTCTTGAAAGGAGTGGGAATTGGCTCCGGTGCCCGTCAGT
GGGCAGAGCG
